Addgene plasmid #72012: Sema3a(S)-AP-His
Purpose: Expresses the Sema3A protein (truncated at cleavage site P1; ie, short), C-terminally fused to alkaline phosphatase + 6X histidine tag.
Depositing lab: Woj Wojtowicz. Depositing organization: University of California, Berkeley. Publication: An extracellular biochemical screen reveals that FLRTs and Unc5s mediate neuronal subtype recognition in the retina. Visser JJ, Cheng Y, Perry SC, Chastain AB, Parsa B, Masri SS, Ray TA, Kay JN, Wojtowicz WM. Elife. 2015 Dec 3;4. pii: e08149. doi: 10.7554/eLife.08149. PubMed 26633812.
Backbone
  Vector backbone: pCMVi-SV40ori
  Vector type: Mammalian Expression
Growth in bacteria
  Bacterial resistance: Ampicillin, 100 μg/mL
  Growth temperature: 37°C
  Growth strain: DH5alpha
  Copy number: High Copy
Gene/Insert
  Gene/Insert name: Sema3a (alt names: Semaphorin 3A; SemD; SEMA1; Semad; coll-1; Hsema-I; NCBI gene ID 20346; Reference sequence NM_001243072.1)
  Species: M. musculus (mouse)
  Insert size (bp): 1647
  Entrez Gene: Sema3a (a.k.a. Hsema-I, SEMA1, SemD, Semad, coll-1)
  Promoter: CMV
  Tag / fusion protein: AP-His (C terminal on backbone)
  Cloning method: Restriction Enzyme; 5′ cloning site NotI (not destroyed); 3′ cloning site AscI (not destroyed)
  Sequencing primers: 5′ GTCAGAGGTAACTCCCGTTGC; 3′ GAGGTTCTTGGCGGCTGTC
Terms and licenses: Academic/Nonprofit Terms; Industry Terms: Not Available to Industry
How to cite: Sema3a(S)-AP-His was a gift from Woj Wojtowicz (Addgene plasmid # 72012 ; http://n2t.net/addgene:72012 ; RRID:Addgene_72012)
