[The description below was written by a language model from this plasmid's Addgene catalogue record and pLannotate feature annotations shown in this document.]
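Description:
Sema3a(S)-AP-His is a mammalian expression plasmid built on the pCMVi-SV40ori backbone that produces a truncated form of mouse Semaphorin 3A fused at its C-terminus to alkaline phosphatase and a 6X histidine tag. The 1,647 bp Sema3a insert, cloned between retained NotI and AscI sites, ends at the P1 proteolytic cleavage site, which is what the "(S)", for short, in the name refers to. Transcription is driven by the human cytomegalovirus immediate early enhancer and promoter followed by CMV intron A, an arrangement commonly used to boost expression, and is terminated by an SV40 polyadenylation signal. The Sema3a fragment is followed directly by a backbone-encoded human placental secreted alkaline phosphatase (SEAP) reading frame. The His tag is listed in the catalogue entry but is not separately annotated in the feature table.

In bacteria the 8,165 nt plasmid replicates at high copy from a ColE1/pUC-type origin and is selected with ampicillin through the β-lactamase gene. An SV40 enhancer/early promoter region is also annotated, consistent with the "SV40ori" in the backbone name; such a region generally allows episomal amplification in cells expressing SV40 large T antigen. An f1 origin and small fragments of rop, bom and lacZα are also present as cloning-vector remnants with no evident role in the design. No mammalian selection marker is annotated, which suits transient transfection. The AP moiety gives an enzymatic readout for detecting and quantifying the fusion protein, and the His tag offers a handle for capture or purification. The associated publication describes an extracellular biochemical screen for recognition proteins in the retina, so this construct most likely served as a tagged protein in those binding assays.
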