Features (pLannotate 1.2.2; 14 found; start..end, strand, type, name):
     25..408     +  enhancer       CMV enhancer: human cytomegalovirus immediate early enhancer
    410..609     +  promoter       CMV promoter: human cytomegalovirus (CMV) immediate early promoter
    748..1573    +  intron         CMV intron A: human cytomegalovirus intron A (Chapman et al., 1991)
   1610..3256    +  CDS            Sema3a (fragment): SEM3A_MOUSE - Also known as Semad, SemD. Experimental evidence at protein level: Swiss-Prot protein existence level 1. Plays a role in growth cones guidance. May function to pattern sensory projections by selectively repelling axons that normally terminate dorsally. Involved in the development of the olfactory system and in neuronal control of puberty (By similarity). From Mus musculus (Mouse).
   3278..4729    +  CDS            SEAP: secreted alkaline phosphatase from human placenta The natural enzyme has a C-terminal transmembrane sequence that is replaced by a GPI anchor.
   4788..4909    +  polyA_signal   SV40 poly(A) signal: SV40 polyadenylation signal
   5118..5706    -  rep_origin     ori: high-copy-number ColE1/pMB1/pBR322/pUC origin of replication
   5877..6737    -  CDS            AmpR: β-lactamase; bla; confers resistance to ampicillin, carbenicillin, and related antibiotics
   6738..6842    -  promoter       AmpR promoter: bla
   6937..6972    +  CDS            rop (fragment): Rop protein, which maintains plasmids at low copy number; rop
   6995..7325    +  promoter       SV40 promoter: SV40 enhancer and early promoter
   7448..7547    +  misc_feature   bom (fragment): basis of mobility region from pBR322
   7575..8003    -  rep_origin     f1 ori (sequence partly withheld): f1 bacteriophage origin of replication; arrow indicates direction of (+) strand synthesis
   8007..8164    -  CDS            lacZα (fragment): LacZα fragment of β-galactosidase; lacZ fragment
>Addgene plasmid #72012 | Sema3a(S)-AP-His | depositor full sequence | sequence record 131198 | Full Sequence
GTCGAGGTCTCGACGGTATCGATTGACATTGATTATTGACTAGCTAGTTATTAATAGTAATCAATTACGG
GGTCATTAGTTCATAGCCCATATATGGAGTTCCGCGTTACATAACTTACGGTAAATGGCCCGCCTGGCTG
ACCGCCCAACGACCCCCGCCCATTGACGTCAATAATGACGTATGTTCCCATAGTAACGCCAATAGGGACT
TTCCATTGACGTCAATGGGTGGAGTATTTACGGTAAACTGCCCACTTGGCAGTACATCAAGTGTATCATA
TGCCAAGTCCGCCCCCTATTGACGTCAATGACGGTAAATGGCCCGCCTGGCATTATGCCCAGTACATGAC
CTTACGGGACTTTCCTACTTGGCAGTACATCTACGTATTAGTCATCGCTATTACCATGGTGATGCGGTTT
TGGCAGTACACCAATGGGCGTGGATAGCGGTTTGACTCACGGGGATTTCCAAGTCTCCACCCCATTGACG
TCAATGGGAGTTTGTTTTGGCACCAAAATCAACGGGACTTTCCAAAATGTCGTAATAACCCCGCCCCGTT
GACGCAAATGGGCGGTAGGCGTGTACGGTGGGAGGTCTATATAAGCAGAGCTCGTTTAGTGAACCGTCAG
ATCGCCTGGAGACGCCATCCACGCTGTTTTGACCTCCATAGAAGACACCGGGACCGATCCAGCCTCCGCG
GCCGGGAACGGTGCATTGGAACGCGGATTCCCCGTGCCAAGAGTGACGTAAGTACCGCCTATAGACTCTA
TAGGCACACCCCTTTGGCTCTTATGCATGCTATACTGTTTTTGGCTTGGGGCCTATACACCCCCGCTTCC
ATATGCTATAGGTGATGGTATAGCTTAGCCTATAGGTGTGGGTTATTGACCATTATTGACCACTCCCCTA
TTGGTGACGATACTTTCCATTACTAATCCATAACATGGCTCTTTGCCACAACTATCTCTATTGGCTATAT
GCCAATACTCTGTCCTTCAGAGACTGACACGGACTCTGTATTTTTACAGGATGGGGTCCCATTTATTATT
TACAAATTCACATATACAACAACGCCGTCCCCCGTGCCCGCAGTTTTTATTAAACATAGCGTGGGATCTC
CACGCGAATCTCGGGTACGTGTTCCGGACATGGGCTCTTCTCCGGTAGCGGCGGAGCTTCCACATCCGAG
CCCTGGTCCCATGCCTCCAGCGGCTCATGGTCGCTCGGCAGCTCCTTGCTCCTAACAGTGGAGGCCAGAC
TTAGGCACAGCACAATGCCCACCACCACCAGTGTGCCGCACAAGGCCGTGGCGGTAGGGTATGTGTCTGA
AAATGAGCTCGGAGATTGGGCTCGCACCGCTGACGCAGATGGAAGACTTAAGGCAGCGGCAGAAGAAGAT
GCAGGCAGCTGAGTTGTTGTATTCTGATAAGAGTCAGAGGTAACTCCCGTTGCGGTGCTGTTAACGGTGG
AGGGCAGTGTAGTCTGAGCAGTACTCGTTGCTGCCGCGCGCGCCACCAGACATAATAGCTGACAGACTAA
CAGACTGTTCCTTTCCATGGGTCTTTTCTGCAGAAGCTTGAATTCTCGAGGATCCGCGGCCGCGCCACCA
TGGGCTGGTTCACTGGGATTGCCTGTCTTTTCTGGGGTGTATTACTTACAGCCAGAGCAAACTATGCAAA
CGGAAAGAACAATGTGCCAAGACTGAAATTATCGTACAAAGAAATGTTGGAATCCAACAATGTGATCACT
TTTAATGGCTTGGCCAACAGCTCCAGTTACCACACCTTCCTTCTGGATGAAGAACGGAGTAGACTATATG
TTGGAGCAAAAGATCATATATTTTCATTCAACTTGGTGAACATTAAAGATTTTCAAAAGATTGTGTGGCC
AGTATCTTACACAAGGAGAGATGAATGCAAATGGGCTGGAAAAGATATCCTGAAAGAATGTGCCAATTTC
ATCAAGGTCCTGGAGGCTTATAATCAGACTCACTTGTATGCCTGTGGAACTGGGGCTTTCCATCCAATCT
GCACCTATATTGAAGTTGGACATCATCCTGAGGACAACATTTTTAAGCTGCAGGACTCACATTTTGAAAA
CGGTCGTGGGAAGAGCCCTTATGATCCCAAACTACTGACTGCCTCTCTTCTAATAGACGGTGAGTTGTAC
TCTGGAACTGCTGCGGACTTCATGGGACGGGACTTCGCTATCTTCAGAACACTGGGGCACCATCACCCCA
TCAGGACGGAGCAGCATGACTCCCGGTGGCTCAATGATCCTAGATTCATCAGTGCCCATCTCATCCCAGA
GAGTGACAACCCTGAAGATGACAAAGTATATTTTTTCTTCCGAGAAAATGCAATAGACGGAGAACACTCT
GGAAAAGCCACTCATGCTAGAATAGGTCAGATATGCAAGAATGACTTTGGTGGACACAGAAGTCTTGTGA
ATAAATGGACAACATTCCTAAAAGCACGCCTGATTTGCTCTGTGCCCGGTCCCAATGGCATTGACACCCA
TTTTGATGAATTGCAGGATGTATTCCTAATGAACTCTAAAGATCCTAAAAATCCGATCGTCTATGGAGTG
TTCACAACATCAAGCAACATCTTTAAGGGATCTGCTGTGTGCATGTACAGCATGAGTGATGTAAGAAGGG
TGTTCCTTGGTCCATATGCTCACAGAGATGGTCCCAACTATCAGTGGGTGCCTTACCAAGGAAGAGTCCC
TTATCCACGGCCAGGAACTTGTCCCAGTAAAACATTTGGCGGATTTGACTCCACAAAGGACCTTCCTGAT
GATGTCATAACTTTTGCAAGAAGTCATCCAGCCATGTACAACCCAGTGTTTCCTATAAATAATCGCCCGA
TCATGATCAAAACAGATGTAAATTATCAGTTCACACAAATTGTTGTAGACCGAGTGGATGCAGAAGATGG
CCAGTATGATGTTATGTTCATCGGAACAGATGTTGGAACCGTTCTTAAAGTGGTTTCAGTCCCCAAGGAG
ACTTGGCATGACCTAGAAGAAGTTCTTCTGGAAGAAATGACCGTCTTCCGGGAACCAACAACTATTTCGG
CAATGGAGCTTTCTACTAAACAGCAACAGCTGTACATTGGCTCAACTGCGGGAGTGGCACAGCTTCCTCT
ACACCGCTGTGACATCTATGGCAAAGCCTGTGCAGAATGCTGCCTCGCTCGGGACCCTTACTGTGCCTGG
GATGGGTCCTCATGCTCACGCTATTTTCCTACTGCAGGCGCGCCTGGATCTTCCGGAATCATCCCAGTTG
AGGAGGAGAACCCGGACTTCTGGAACCGCGAGGCAGCCGAGGCCCTGGGTGCCGCCAAGAAGCTGCAGCC
TGCACAGACAGCCGCCAAGAACCTCATCATCTTCCTGGGCGATGGGATGGGGGTGTCTACGGTGACAGCT
GCCAGGATCCTAAAAGGGCAGAAGAAGGACAAACTGGGGCCTGAGATACCCCTGGCCATGGACCGCTTCC
CATATGTGGCTCTGTCCAAGACATACAATGTAGACAAACATGTGCCAGACAGTGGAGCCACAGCCACGGC
CTACCTGTGCGGGGTCAAGGGCAACTTCCAGACCATTGGCTTGAGTGCAGCCGCCCGCTTTAACCAGTGC
AACACGACACGCGGCAACGAGGTCATCTCCGTGATGAATCGGGCCAAGAAAGCAGGGAAGTCAGTGGGAG
TGGTAACCACCACACGAGTGCAGCACGCCTCGCCAGCCGGCACCTACGCCCACACGGTGAACCGCAACTG
GTACTCGGACGCCGACGTGCCTGCCTCGGCCCGCCAGGAGGGGTGCCAGGACATCGCTACGCAGCTCATC
TCCAACATGGACATTGACGTGATCCTAGGTGGGGGCCGAAAGTACATGTTTCGCATGGGAACCCCAGACC
CTGAGTACCCAGATGACTACAGCCAAGGTGGGACCAGGCTGGACGGGAAGAATCTGGTGCAGGAATGGCT
GGCGAAGCGCCAGGGTGCCCGGTACGTGTGGAACCGCACTGAGCTCATGCAGGCTTCCCTGGACCCGTCT
GTGGCCCATCTCATGGGTCTCTTTGAGCCTGGAGACATGAAATACGAGATCCACCGAGACTCCACACTGG
ACCCCTCCCTGATGGAGATGACAGAGGCTGCCCTGCGCCTGCTGAGCAGGAACCCCCGCGGCTTCTTCCT
CTTCGTGGAGGGTGGTCGCATCGACCATGGTCATCATGAAAGCAGGGCTTACCGGGCACTGACTGAGACG
ATCATGTTCGACGACGCCATTGAGAGGGCGGGCCAGCTCACCAGCGAGGAGGACACGCTGAGCCTCGTCA
CTGCCGACCACTCCCACGTCTTCTCCTTCGGAGGCTACCCCCTGCGAGGGAGCTCCATCTTCGGGCTGGC
CCCTGGCAAGGCCCGGGACAGGAAGGCCTACACGGTCCTCCTATACGGAAACGGTCCAGGCTATGTGCTC
AAGGACGGCGCCCGGCCGGATGTTACCGAGAGCGAGAGCGGGAGCCCCGAGTATCGGCAGCAGTCAGCAG
TGCCCCTGGACGAAGAGACCCACGCAGGCGAGGACGTGGCGGTGTTCGCGCGCGGCCCGCAGGCGCACCT
GGTTCACGGCGTGCAGGAGCAGACCTTCATAGCGCACGTCATGGCCTTCGCCGCCTGCCTGGAGCCCTAC
ACCGCCTGCGACCTGGCGCCCCCCGCCGGCACCACCGACGCCGCGCACCCGGGTCATCATCACCATCACC
ATTAATCTAGAGATCTTATTAAAGCAGAACTTGTTTATTGCAGCTTATAATGGTTACAAATAAAGCAATA
GCATCACAAATTTCACAAATAAAGCATTTTTTTCACTGCATTCTAGTTGTGGTTTGTCCAAACTCATCAA
TGTATCTTATCATGTCTGGTCGACTCTAGCTAGACTCTTCCGCTTCCTCGCTCACTGACTCGCTGCGCTC
GGTCGTTCGGCTGCGGCGAGCGGTATCAGCTCACTCAAAGGCGGTAATACGGTTATCCACAGAATCAGGG
GATAACGCAGGAAAGAACATGTGAGCAAAAGGCCAGCAAAAGGCCAGGAACCGTAAAAAGGCCGCGTTGC
TGGCGTTTTTCCATAGGCTCCGCCCCCCTGACGAGCATCACAAAAATCGACGCTCAAGTCAGAGGTGGCG
AAACCCGACAGGACTATAAAGATACCAGGCGTTTCCCCCTGGAAGCTCCCTCGTGCGCTCTCCTGTTCCG
ACCCTGCCGCTTACCGGATACCTGTCCGCCTTTCTCCCTTCGGGAAGCGTGGCGCTTTCTCATAGCTCAC
GCTGTAGGTATCTCAGTTCGGTGTAGGTCGTTCGCTCCAAGCTGGGCTGTGTGCACGAACCCCCCGTTCA
GCCCGACCGCTGCGCCTTATCCGGTAACTATCGTCTTGAGTCCAACCCGGTAAGACACGACTTATCGCCA
CTGGCAGCAGCCACTGGTAACAGGATTAGCAGAGCGAGGTATGTAGGCGGTGCTACAGAGTTCTTGAAGT
GGTGGCCTAACTACGGCTACACTAGAAGAACAGTATTTGGTATCTGCGCTCTGCTGAAGCCAGTTACCTT
CGGAAAAAGAGTTGGTAGCTCTTGATCCGGCAAACAAACCACCGCTGGTAGCGGTGGTTTTTTTGTTTGC
AAGCAGCAGATTACGCGCAGAAAAAAAGGATCTCAAGAAGATCCTTTGATCTTTTCTACGGGGTCTGACG
CTCAGTGGAACGAAAACTCACGTTAAGGGATTTTGGTCATGAGATTATCAAAAAGGATCTTCACCTAGAT
CCTTTTAAATTAAAAATGAAGTTTTAAATCAATCTAAAGTATATATGAGTAAACTTGGTCTGACAGTTAC
CAATGCTTAATCAGTGAGGCACCTATCTCAGCGATCTGTCTATTTCGTTCATCCATAGTTGCCTGACTCC
CCGTCGTGTAGATAACTACGATACGGGAGGGCTTACCATCTGGCCCCAGTGCTGCAATGATACCGCGAGA
CCCACGCTCACCGGCTCCAGATTTATCAGCAATAAACCAGCCAGCCGGAAGGGCCGAGCGCAGAAGTGGT
CCTGCAACTTTATCCGCCTCCATCCAGTCTATTAATTGTTGCCGGGAAGCTAGAGTAAGTAGTTCGCCAG
TTAATAGTTTGCGCAACGTTGTTGCCATTGCTACAGGCATCGTGGTGTCACGCTCGTCGTTTGGTATGGC
TTCATTCAGCTCCGGTTCCCAACGATCAAGGCGAGTTACATGATCCCCCATGTTGTGCAAAAAAGCGGTT
AGCTCCTTCGGTCCTCCGATCGTTGTCAGAAGTAAGTTGGCCGCAGTGTTATCACTCATGGTTATGGCAG
CACTGCATAATTCTCTTACTGTCATGCCATCCGTAAGATGCTTTTCTGTGACTGGTGAGTACTCAACCAA
GTCATTCTGAGAATAGTGTATGCGGCGACCGAGTTGCTCTTGCCCGGCGTCAATACGGGATAATACCGCG
CCACATAGCAGAACTTTAAAAGTGCTCATCATTGGAAAACGTTCTTCGGGGCGAAAACTCTCAAGGATCT
TACCGCTGTTGAGATCCAGTTCGATGTAACCCACTCGTGCACCCAACTGATCTTCAGCATCTTTTACTTT
CACCAGCGTTTCTGGGTGAGCAAAAACAGGAAGGCAAAATGCCGCAAAAAAGGGAATAAGGGCGACACGG
AAATGTTGAATACTCATACTCTTCCTTTTTCAATATTATTGAAGCATTTATCAGGGTTATTGTCTCATGA
GCGGATACATATTTGAATGTATTTAGAAAAATAAACAAATAGGGGTTCCGCGCACATTTCCCCGAAAAGT
GCCACCTGACGTCTAAGAAACCATTATTATCATGACATTAACCTATAAAAATAGGCGTATCACGAGGCCC
TTTCGTCTCGCGCGTTTCGGTGATGACGGTGAAAACCTCTGACACATGCAGCTCCCGGAGGAATGTGTGT
CAGTTAGGGTGTGGAAAGTCCCCAGGCTCCCCAGGCAGGCAGAAGTATGCAAAGCATGCATCTCAATTAG
TCAGCAACCAGGTGTGGAAAGTCCCCAGGCTCCCCAGCAGGCAGAAGTATGCAAAGCATGCATCTCAATT
AGTCAGCAACCATAGTCCCGCCCCTAACTCCGCCCATCCCGCCCCTAACTCCGCCCAGTTCCGCCCATTC
TCCGCCCCATGGCTGACTAATTTTTTTTATTTATGCAGAGGCCGAGGCCGCCTCTGCCTCTGAGCTATTC
CAGAAGTAGTGAGGAGGCTTTTTTGGAGGCCTAGGCTTTTGCAAAAAGCTCCCGGGAGCTTGTATATCCA
TTTTCGTCCCGGAGACGGTCACAGCTTGTCTGTAAGCGGATGCCGGGAGCAGACAAGCCCGTCAGGGCGC
GTCAGCGGGTGTTGGCGGGTGTCGGGGCTGGCTTAACTATGCGGCATCAGAGCAGATTGTACTGAGAGTG
CACCATATGCGGTGTGAAATACCGCACAGATGCGTAAGGAGAAAATACCGCATCAGGAAATTGTAAGCGT
TAATATTTTGTTAAAATTCGCGTTAAATTTTTGTTAAATCAGCTCATTTTTTAACCAATAGGCCGAAATC
GGCAAAATCCCTTATAAATCAAAAGAATAGACCGAGATAGGGT
[37 nt withheld, positions 7674-7710]
AAAGAACGTGGACTCCAACGTCAAAGG
[49 nt withheld, positions 7738-7786]
T
[91 nt withheld, positions 7788-7878]
G
[124 nt withheld, positions 7880-8003]
CCATTCGCCATTCAGGCTGCGCAACTGTTGGGAAGGGCGATCGGTGCGGGCCTCTTCGCTATTACGCCAG
CTGGCGAAAGGGGGATGTGCTGCAAGGCGATTAAGTTGGGTAACGCCAGGGTTTTCCCAGTCACGACGTT
GTAAAACGACGGCCAGTGAATT
