>Addgene plasmid #72012 | Sema3a(S)-AP-His | addgene partial sequence | sequence record 135173 | pMRB101-F 5'-aagatgcaggcagctgagtt-3'
CGTTGCGGTGCTGTTAACGGTGGAGGGCAGTGTAGTCTGAGCAGTACTCGTTGCTGCCGCGCGCGCCACC
AGACATAATAGCTGACAGACTAACAGACTGTTCCTTTCCATGGGTCTTTTCTGCAGAAGCTTGAATTCTC
GAGGATCCGCGGCCGCGCCACCATGGGCTGGTTCACTGGGATTGCCTGTCTTTTCTGGGGTGTATTACTT
ACAGCCAGAGCAAACTATGCAAACGGAAAGAACAATGTGCCAAGACTGAAATTATCGTACAAAGAAATGT
TGGAATCCAACAATGTGATCACTTTTAATGGCTTGGCCAACAGCTCCAGTTACCACACCTTCCTTCTGGA
TGAAGAACGGAGTAGACTATATGTTGGAGCAAAAGATCATATATTTTCATTCAACTTGGTGAACATTAAA
GATTTTCAAAAGATTGTGTGGCCAGTATCTTACACAAGGAGAGATGAATGCAAATGGGCTGGAAAAGATA
TCCTGAAAGAATGTGCCAATTTCATCAAGGTCCTGGAGGCTTATAATCAGACTCACTTGTATGCCTGTGG
AACTGGGGCTTTCCATCCAATCTGCACCTATATTGAAGTTGGACATCATCCTGAGGACAACATTTTTAAG
CTGCAGGACTCACATTTTGAAAACGGTCGTGGGAAGAGCCCTTATGATCCCAAACTACTGACTGCCTCTC
TTCTAATAGACGGTGAGTTGTACTCTGGAACTGCTGCGGACTTCATGGGACGGGACTTCGCTATCTTCAG
AACACTGGGGCACCATCACCCCATCAGGACGGAGCAGCATGACTCCCGGTGGCTCAATGATCCTAGATTC
ATCAGTGCC
