>Addgene plasmid #72012 | Sema3a(S)-AP-His | addgene partial sequence | sequence record 135471 | SV40pA-R 5'-GAAATTTGTGATGCTATTGC-3'
TAAGATCTCTAGATTAATGGTGATGGTGATGATGACCCGGGTGCGCGGCGTCGGTGGTGCCGGCGGGGGG
CGCCAGGTCGCAGGCGGTGTAGGGCTCCAGGCAGGCGGCGAAGGCCATGACGTGCGCTATGAAGGTCTGC
TCCTGCACGCCGTGAACCAGGTGCGCCTGCGGGCCGCGCGCGAACACCGCCACGTCCTCGCCTGCGTGGG
TCTCTTCGTCCAGGGGCACTGCTGACTGCTGCCGATACTCGGGGCTCCCGCTCTCGCTCTCGGTAACATC
CGGCCGGGCGCCGTCCTTGAGCACATAGCCTGGACCGTTTCCGTATAGGAGGACCGTGTAGGCCTTCCTG
TCCCGGGCCTTGCCAGGGGCCAGCCCGAAGATGGAGCTCCCTCGCAGGGGGTAGCCTCCGAAGGAGAAGA
CGTGGGAGTGGTCGGCAGTGACGAGGCTCAGCGTGTCCTCCTCGCTGGTGAGCTGGCCCGCCCTCTCAAT
GGCGTCGTCGAACATGATCGTCTCAGTCAGTGCCCGGTAAGCCCTGCTTTCATGATGACCATGGTCGATG
CGACCACCCTCCACGAAGAGGAAGAAGCCGCGGGGGTTCCTGCTCAGCAGGCGCAGGGCAGCCTCTGTCA
TCTCCATCAGGGAGGGGTCCAGTGTGGAGTCTCGGTGGATCTCGTATTTCATGTCTCCAGGCTCAA
